>Addgene plasmid #47511 | pFYF1320 EGFP Site#1 | addgene full sequence | sequence record 291764 | Addgene NGS Result
CTTTTCTACGGGGTCTGACGCTCAGTGGAACGAAAACTCACGTTAAGGGATTTTGGTCATGAGATTATCA
AAAAGGATCTTCACCTAGATCCTTTTAAATTAAAAATGAAGTTTTAAATCAATCTAAAGTATATATGAGT
AAACTTGGTCTGACAGTTACCAATGCTTAATCAGTGAGGCACCTATCTCAGCGATCTGTCTATTTCGTTC
ATCCATAGTTGCCTGACTCCCCGTCGTGTAGATAACTACGATACGGGAGGGCTTACCATCTGGCCCCAGT
GCTGCAATGATACCGCGAGACCCACGCTCACCGGCTCCAGATTTATCAGCAATAAACCAGCCAGCCGGAA
GGGCCGAGCGCAGAAGTGGTCCTGCAACTTTATCCGCCTCCATCCAGTCTATTAATTGTTGCCGGGAAGC
TAGAGTAAGTAGTTCGCCAGTTAATAGTTTGCGCAACGTTGTTGCCATTGCTACAGGCATCGTGGTGTCA
CGCTCGTCGTTTGGTATGGCTTCATTCAGCTCCGGTTCCCAACGATCAAGGCGAGTTACATGATCCCCCA
TGTTGTGCAAAAAAGCGGTTAGCTCCTTCGGTCCTCCGATCGTTGTCAGAAGTAAGTTGGCCGCAGTGTT
ATCACTCATGGTTATGGCAGCACTGCATAATTCTCTTACTGTCATGCCATCCGTAAGATGCTTTTCTGTG
ACTGGTGAGTACTCAACCAAGTCATTCTGAGAATAGTGTATGCGGCGACCGAGTTGCTCTTGCCCGGCGT
CAATACGGGATAATACCGCGCCACATAGCAGAACTTTAAAAGTGCTCATCATTGGAAAACGTTCTTCGGG
GCGAAAACTCTCAAGGATCTTACCGCTGTTGAGATCCAGTTCGATGTAACCCACTCGTGCACCCAACTGA
TCTTCAGCATCTTTTACTTTCACCAGCGTTTCTGGGTGAGCAAAAACAGGAAGGCAAAATGCCGCAAAAA
AGGGAATAAGGGCGACACGGAAATGTTGAATACTCATACTCTTCCTTTTTCAATATTATTGAAGCATTTA
TCAGGGTTATTGTCTCATGAGCGGATACATATTTGAATGTATTTAGAAAAATAAACAAATAGGGGTTCCG
CGCACATTTCCCCGAAAAGTGCCACCTGACGTCGCTAGCTGTACAAAAAAGCAGGCTTTAAAGGAACCAA
TTCAGTCGACTGGATCCGGTACCAAGGTCGGGCAGGAAGAGGGCCTATTTCCCATGATTCCTTCATATTT
GCATATACGATACAAGGCTGTTAGAGAGATAATTAGAATTAATTTGACTGTAAACACAAAGATATTAGTA
CAAAATACGTGACGTAGAAAGTAATAATTTCTTGGGTAGTTTGCAGTTTTAAAATTATGTTTTAAAATGG
ACTATCATATGCTTACCGTAACTTGAAAGTATTTCGATTTCTTGGCTTTATATATCTTGTGGAAAGGACG
AAACACCGGGCACGGGCAGCTTGCCGGGTTTTAGAGCTAGAAATAGCAAGTTAAAATAAGGCTAGTCCGT
TATCAACTTGAAAAAGTGGCACCGAGTCGGTGCTTTTTTTAAGCTTGGGCCGCTCGAGGTACCTCTCTAC
ATATGACATGTGAGCAAAAGGCCAGCAAAAGGCCAGGAACCGTAAAAAGGCCGCGTTGCTGGCGTTTTTC
CATAGGCTCCGCCCCCCTGACGAGCATCACAAAAATCGACGCTCAAGTCAGAGGTGGCGAAACCCGACAG
GACTATAAAGATACCAGGCGTTTCCCCCTGGAAGCTCCCTCGTGCGCTCTCCTGTTCCGACCCTGCCGCT
TACCGGATACCTGTCCGCCTTTCTCCCTTCGGGAAGCGTGGCGCTTTCTCATAGCTCACGCTGTAGGTAT
CTCAGTTCGGTGTAGGTCGTTCGCTCCAAGCTGGGCTGTGTGCACGAACCCCCCGTTCAGCCCGACCGCT
GCGCCTTATCCGGTAACTATCGTCTTGAGTCCAACCCGGTAAGACACGACTTATCGCCACTGGCAGCAGC
CACTGGTAACAGGATTAGCAGAGCGAGGTATGTAGGCGGTGCTACAGAGTTCTTGAAGTGGTGGCCTAAC
TACGGCTACACTAGAAGAACAGTATTTGGTATCTGCGCTCTGCTGAAGCCAGTTACCTTCGGAAAAAGAG
TTGGTAGCTCTTGATCCGGCAAACAAACCACCGCTGGTAGCGGTGGTTTTTTTGTTTGCAAGCAGCAGAT
TACGCGCAGAAAAAAAGGATCTCAAGAAGATCCTTTGAT
Features (pLannotate 1.2.2; 7 found; start..end, strand, type, name):
    157..1017    -  CDS            AmpR: β-lactamase; bla; confers resistance to ampicillin, carbenicillin, and related antibiotics
   1018..1122    -  promoter       AmpR promoter: bla
   1160..1177    +  protein_bind   attB1 (fragment): mutant version of attB; recombination site for the Gateway® BP reaction BP Clonase™
   1229..1469    +  promoter       U6 promoter: RNA polymerase III promoter for human U6 snRNA
   1478..1497    -  CDS            VN155(I152L) (fragment): improved N-terminal fragment of mVenus for use in bimolecular fluorescence complementation (BiFC) (Kodama and Hu, 2010)
   1498..1573    +  misc_RNA       gRNA scaffold: guide RNA scaffold for the Streptococcus pyogenes CRISPR/Cas9 system
   1677..2265    -  rep_origin     ori: high-copy-number ColE1/pMB1/pBR322/pUC origin of replication
