[The description below was written by a language model from this plasmid's Addgene catalogue record and pLannotate feature annotations shown in this document.]
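Description:
pFYF1320 EGFP Site#1 is a small mammalian guide RNA expression plasmid (about 2.3 kb) built on the MLM3636 backbone and designed to direct Streptococcus pyogenes Cas9 to a site in the EGFP coding sequence in human cells. It is propagated in E. coli using a high-copy ColE1/pUC-type origin of replication and selected with ampicillin through a β-lactamase gene driven by its native bla promoter. The plasmid carries no mammalian selection marker or reporter, and no Cas9 gene.

The payload is a single RNA polymerase III transcription unit. A human U6 promoter drives a 20-nucleotide synthetic spacer complementary to EGFP "site 1", which was cloned between BsmBI sites and lies directly upstream of the S. pyogenes gRNA scaffold, so that transcription yields a complete single guide RNA. The automated annotation labels the 20 bp spacer as a reverse-strand fragment of an mVenus BiFC fragment. This label simply reflects the shared GFP-derived sequence of the target and does not indicate a real coding feature. A short attB1 fragment annotated upstream of the U6 promoter appears to be a backbone remnant with no stated function.

The depositor intends the plasmid to be co-delivered with a separate vector expressing mammalian codon-optimised SpCas9. Cutting at the EGFP target can then be followed as loss of fluorescence in EGFP reporter cells. It was deposited in connection with a study of off-target mutagenesis by CRISPR-Cas nucleases in human cells.
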