Addgene plasmid #47511: pFYF1320 EGFP Site#1
Purpose: human gRNA expression vector targeting EGFP
Depositing lab: Keith Joung. Depositing organization: Massachusetts General Hospital. Publication: High-frequency off-target mutagenesis induced by CRISPR-Cas nucleases in human cells. Fu Y, Foden JA, Khayter C, Maeder ML, Reyon D, Joung JK, Sander JD. Nat Biotechnol. 2013 Jun 23. doi: 10.1038/nbt.2623. PubMed 23792628.
Backbone
  Vector backbone: MLM3636
  Backbone manufacturer: Joung lab (Addgene plasmid #43860)
  Backbone size w/o insert (bp): 2278
  Vector type: Mammalian Expression, CRISPR
Growth in bacteria
  Bacterial resistance: Ampicillin, 100 μg/mL
  Growth temperature: 37°C
  Growth strain: XL1 Blue
  Copy number: Unknown
Gene/Insert
  Gene/Insert name: gRNA-EGFP site 1
  Species: Synthetic
  Insert size (bp): 20
  Promoter: U6
  Cloning method: Restriction Enzyme; 5′ cloning site BsmBI (not destroyed); 3′ cloning site BsmBI (not destroyed)
  Sequencing primers: 5′ hU6-F (5'-GAGGGCCTATTTCCCATGATT-3')
Terms and licenses: Academic/Nonprofit Terms; Industry Terms: Not Available to Industry
Depositor comments: Target site: GGGCACGGGCAGCTTGCCGG gRNA expression vector targeting EGFP for use with JDS246 (Addgene plasmid# 43861--mammalian codon-optimized streptococcus pyogenes Cas9)
How to cite: pFYF1320 EGFP Site#1 was a gift from Keith Joung (Addgene plasmid # 47511 ; http://n2t.net/addgene:47511 ; RRID:Addgene_47511)
