>Addgene plasmid #47511 | pFYF1320 EGFP Site#1 | addgene partial sequence | sequence record 69836 | hU6-F 5'-GAGGGCCTATTTCCCATGATT-3'
AGGCTGTTAGAGAGATAATTAGAATTAATTTGACTGTAAACACAAAGATATTAGTACAAAATACGTGACG
TAGAAAGTAATAATTTCTTGGGTAGTTTGCAGTTTTAAAATTATGTTTTAAAATGGACTATCATATGCTT
ACCGTAACTTGAAAGTATTTCGATTTCTTGGCTTTATATATCTTGTGGAAAGGACGAAACACCGGGCACG
GGCAGCTTGCCGGGTTTTAGAGCTAGAAATAGCAAGTTAAAATAAGGCTAGTCCGTTATCAACTTGAAAA
AGTGGCACCGAGTCGGTGCTTTTTTTAAGCTTGGGCCGCTCGAGGTACCTCTCTACATATGACATGTGAG
CAAAAGGCCAGCAAAAGGCCAGGAACCGTAAAAAGGCCGCGTTGCTGGCGTTTTTCCATAGGCTCCGCCC
CCCTGACGAGCATCACAAAAATCGACGCTCAAGTCAGAGGTGGCGAAACCCGACAGGACTATAAAGATAC
CAGGCGTTTCCCCCTGGAAGCTCCCTCGTGCGCTCTCCTGTTCCGACCCTGCCGCTTACCGGATACCTGT
CCGCCTTTCTCCCTTCGGGAAGCGTGGCGCTTTCTCATAGCTCACGCTGTAGGTATCTCAGTTCGGTGTA
GGTCGTTCGCTCCAAGCTGGGCTGTGTGCACGAACCCCCCGTTCAGCCCGACCGCTGCGCCTTATCCGGT
AACTATCGTCTTGAGTCCAACCCGGTAAGACACGACTTATCGCCACTGGCAGCAGCCACTGGTAACAGGA
TTAGCAGAGCGAGGTATGTAGGCGGTGCTACAGAGTTCTTGAAGTGGTGGCCTAACTACGGCTACACTAG
AAGAACAGTATTTGGTATCTGCGCTCTGCTGAAGCCAGTTACCTTCGGAAAAAGAGTTGGTAGCTCTTGA
TCCGGCAAACAAACCACCGCTGGTAGCGGTGGTTTTTTTGTTTGC
